>Addgene plasmid #232141 | pDEST-CMV-zdgat2FLAG-SV40 | addgene full sequence | sequence record 461770 | Addgene NGS Result
AAATGTCATGATAAACTGCAGCACGGAGATCACCTGCAGATGCTTCACCATTTTGGATCGGGTCAGCCAC
GGGACGGTGGGCAGGTCGTGTAAGGCAGAGAGGATGCTGGAGCCCGAGCCCTTTTTGACACCGGAATATG
CAGCAAGTATGGTCTTCATGTTTGCGGAGCCTGCTTTTTTGTACAAACTTGTCTATAGTGTCACCTAAAT
CAAGCTTGCTCCGACGTCCCCAGGCAGAATGGCGGTTCCCTAAACGAGCATTGCTTATATAGACCTCCCA
TTAGGCACGCCTACCGCCCATTTACGTCAATGGAACGCCCATTTGCGTCATTGCCCCTCCCCATTGACGT
CAATGGGGATGTACTTGGCAGCCATCGCGGGCCATTTACCGCCATTGACGTCAATGGGAGTACTGCCAAT
GTACCCTGGCGTACTTCCAATAGTAATGTACTTGCCAAGTTACTATTAATAGATATTGATGTACTGCCAA
GTGGGCCATTTACCGTCATTGACGTCAATAGGGGGCGTGAGAACGGATATGAATGGGCAATGAGCCATCC
CATTGACGTCAATGGTGGGTGGTCCTATTGACGTCAATGGGCATTGAGCCAGGCGGGCCATTTACCGTAA
TTGACGTCAATGGGGGAGGCGCCATATACGTCAATAGGACCGCCCATATGACGTCAATAGGAAAGACCAT
ATATAGAGACCATTGACGTCAATGGGGGAGTGGCTATGGGCGGTATTAGGAAGCCCCATATATGGTATAT
GGGACCGCCCATTGGGAGGGGCTATCTACGTCAATAGGAAAACCCATATATGGAATACTATATGGCATAG
GGCCAATACATAGTATTGAACCTGGCCAATAGCCATATTGGCATAGGGCCATATTGGATATTGCCTATAT
ATTGATCCTGGCATATAGCCAATATGGCCGCCATTATTGGCACCATGCCAATTCAATATGGCGGACTTGG
CACAGGGCCAAGACCCCTCCTCAAACTTGGCACCGTGCCAAGTAGACCCCTCCCCAGTTGGCACAGTGCC
AGGTCCGCCATATTGAATTGGCATGGTGCCAAGTCCGCCATATTGAATTGGCTGGGGTCCAGATCCACCA
TATTGAATTGGCACGAGTCCATATACGCCATATTGAATTGGCACAGGTCCAGATCCACCATATTGAATTG
GCATGAGTCCATATACGCCATATTGAATTGGCGGTCGACTGGCGTAATAGCGAAGAGGCCTTCAACTTTT
CTATACAAAGTTGATAGCTTGGCGTAATCATGGTCATAGCTGTTTCCTGCTCGAGGGCCCATCTGGCCTG
TGTTTCAGACACCAGGGAGTCTCTGCTCACGTTTCCTGCTATTTGCAGCCTCTCTATCAAGACTAATACA
CCTCTTCCCGCATCGGCTGCCTGTGAGAGGCTTTTCAGCACTGCAGGATTGCTTTTCAGCCCCAAAAGAG
CTAGGCTTGACACTAACAATTTTGAGAATCAGCTTCTACTGAAGTTAAATCTGAGGTTTTACAACTTTGA
GTAGCGTGTACTGGCATTAGATTGTCTGTCTTATAGTTTGATAATTAAATACAAACAGTTCTAAAGCAGG
ATAAAACCTTGTATGCATTTCATTTAATGTTTTTTGAGATTAAAAGCTTAAACAAGAATCTCTAGTTTTC
TTTCTTGCTTTTACTTTTACTTCCTTAATACTCAAGTACAATTTTAATGGAGTACTTTTTTACTTTTACT
CAAGTAAGATTCTAGCCAGATACTTTTACTTTTAATTGAGTAAAATTTTCCCTAAGTACTTGTACTTTCA
CTTGAGTAAAATTTTTGAGTACTTTTTACACCTCTGTCAAGAACTCCTGGACAAACCTCTGACCTGTGTG
GAACAGAGTGGATATGGGTGTCTGAACAGATATTCACGTCTTTTGCAGATCAGAGGGCATTTCTGGTGTT
GTGCAATGACCTGGGTCCAACAGGTAGGCGTACTCGTATCCAAGAGCATTGTTGGACAGGAGGTAGTCTC
CATTCCTATAAAGAGGAAGGAATGGCACCATGTAGTAGCCGTCATTGTGGCCAATTGGTGCATTGGTACG
TGGGTAGATGGACCGGGGAGGCTGATGAGTTCTTAGCCAGC
[32 nt withheld, positions 2142-2173]
CCTTTGACGTTGGAGTCCACGTTCTTT
[37 nt withheld, positions 2201-2237]
ACCCTATCTCGGTCTATTCTTTTGATTTATAAGGGATTTTGCCGATTTCGGCCTATTGGTTAAAAAATGA
GCTGATTTAACAAAAATTTAACGCGAATTTTAACAAAATATTAACGCTTACAATTTAGGTGGCACTTTTC
GGGGAAATGTGCGCGGAACCCCTATTTGTTTATTTTTCTAAATACATTCAAATATGTATCCGCTCATGAG
ACAATAACCCTGATAAATGCTTCAATAATATTGAAAAAGGAAGAGTATGAGTATTCAACATTTCCGTGTC
GCCCTTATTCCCTTTTTTGCGGCATTTTGCCTTCCTGTTTTTGCTCACCCAGAAACGCTGGTGAAAGTAA
AAGATGCTGAAGATCAGTTGGGTGCACGAGTGGGTTACATCGAACTGGATCTCAACAGCGGTAAGATCCT
TGAGAGTTTTCGCCCCGAAGAACGTTTTCCAATGATGAGCACTTTTAAAGTTCTGCTATGTGGCGCGGTA
TTATCCCGTATTGACGCCGGGCAAGAGCAACTCGGTCGCCGCATACACTATTCTCAGAATGACTTGGTTG
AGTACTCACCAGTCACAGAAAAGCATCTTACGGATGGCATGACAGTAAGAGAATTATGCAGTGCTGCCAT
AACCATGAGTGATAACACTGCGGCCAACTTACTTCTGACAACGATCGGAGGACCGAAGGAGCTAACCGCT
TTTTTGCACAACATGGGGGATCATGTAACTCGCCTTGATCGTTGGGAACCGGAGCTGAATGAAGCCATAC
CAAACGACGAGCGTGACACCACGATGCCTGTAGCAATGGCAACAACGTTGCGCAAACTATTAACTGGCGA
ACTACTTACTCTAGCTTCCCGGCAACAATTAATAGACTGGATGGAGGCGGATAAAGTTGCAGGACCACTT
CTGCGCTCGGCCCTTCCGGCTGGCTGGTTTATTGCTGATAAATCTGGAGCCGGTGAGCGTGGGTCTCGCG
GTATCATTGCAGCACTGGGGCCAGATGGTAAGCCCTCCCGTATCGTAGTTATCTACACGACGGGGAGTCA
GGCAACTATGGATGAACGAAATAGACAGATCGCTGAGATAGGTGCCTCACTTATTAAGCATTGGTAACTG
TCAGACCAAGTTTACTCATATATACTTTAGATTGATTTAAAACTTCATTTTTAATTTAAAAGGATCTAGG
TGAAGATCCTTTTTGATAATCTCATGACCAAAATGCCTTAACGTGAGTTTTCGTTCCACTGAGCGTCAGA
CCCCGTAGAAAAGATCAAAGGATCTTCTTGAGATCCTTTTTTTCTGCGCGTAATCTGCTGCTTGCAAACA
AAAAAACCACCGCTACCAGCGGTGGTTTGTTTGCCGGATCAAGAGCTACCAACTCTTTTTCCGAAGGTAA
CTGGCTTCAGCAGAGCGCAGATACCAAATACTGTTCTTCTAGTGTAGCCGTAGTTAGGCCACCACTTCAA
GAACTCTGTAGCACCGCCTACATACCTCGCTCTGCTAATCCTGTTACCAGTGGCTGCTGCCAGTGGCGAT
AAGTCGTGTCTTACCGGGTTGGACTCAAGACGATAGTTACCGGATAAGGCGCAGCGGTCGGGCTGAACGG
GGGGTTCGTGCACACAGCCCAGCTTGGAGCGAACGACCTACACCGAACTGAGATACCTACAGCGTGAGCT
ATGAGAAAGCGCCACGCTTCCCGAAGGGAGAAAGGCGGACAGGTATCCGGTAAGCGGCAGGGTCGGAACA
GGAGAGCGCACGAGGGAGCTTCCAGGGGGAAACGCCTGGTATCTTTATAGTCCTGTCGGGTTTCGCCACC
TCTGACTTGAGCGTCGATTTTTGTGATGCTCGTCAGGGGGGCGGAGCCTATGGAAAAACGCCAGCAACGC
GGCCTTTTTACGGTTCCTGGCCTTTTGCTGGCCTTTTGCTCACATGTTCTTTCCTGCGTTATCCCCTGAT
TCTGTGGATAACCGTATTACCGCCTTTGAGTGAGCTGATACCGCTCGCCGCAGCCGAACGACCGAGCGCA
GCGAGTCAGTGAGCGAGGAAGCGGAAGAGCGCCCAATACGCAAACCGCCTCTCCCCGCGCGTTGGCCGAT
TCATTAATGCAGCTGGCACGACAGGTTTCCCGACTGGAAAGCGGGCAGTGAGCGCAACGCAATTAATGTG
AGTTAGCTCACTCATTAGGCACCCCAGGCTTTACACTTTATGCTTCCGGCTCGTATGTTGTGTGGAATTG
TGAGCGGATAACAATTTCACACAGGAAACAGCTATGACCATGATTACGCCAAGCGCGCAATTAACCCTCA
CTAAAGGGAACAAAAGCTGGAGCTCCACCGCGGTGGCGGCCGCTCTAGAACTAGTGGATCTGCTGGGCTT
GCTGAAGGTAGGGGGTCAAGAACCAGAGGTGTAAAGTACTTGAGTAATTTTACTTGATTACTGTACTTAA
GTATTATTTTTGGGGATTTTTACTTTACTTGAGTACAATTAAAAATCAATACTTTTACTTTTACTTAATT
ACATTTTTTTAGAAAAAAAAGTACTTTTTACTCCTTACAATTTTATTTACAGTCAAAAAGTACTTATTTT
TTGGAGATCACTTCATTCTATTTTCCCTTGCTATTACCAAACCAATTGAATTGCGCTGATGCCCAGTTTA
ATTTAAATGTTATTTATTCTGCCTATGAAAATCGTTTTCACATTATATGAAATTGGTCAGACATGTTCAT
TGGTCCTTTGGAAGTGACGTCATGTCACATCTATTACCACAATGCACAGCACCTTGACCTGGAAATTAGG
GAAATTATAACAGTCAATCAGTGGAAGAAAATGGAGGAAGTATGTGATTCATCAGCAGCTGCGAGCAGCA
CAGTCCAAAATCAGCCACAGGATCAAGAGCACCCGTGGCCGTATCTTCGCAGATCTGATCTAGAGGATCA
TAATCAGCCATACCACATTTGTAGAGGTTTTACTTGCTTTAAAAAACCTCCCACACCTCCCCCTGAACCT
GAAACATAAAATGAATGCAATTGTTGTTGTTAACTTGTTTATTGCAGCTTATAATGGTTACAAATAAAGC
AATAGCATCACAAATTTCACAAATAAAGCATTTTTTTCACTGCATTCTAGTTGTGGTTTGTCCAAACTCA
TCAATGTATCTTATCATGTCTGGATCATCATCGATGGTACCGTAAAACGACGGCCAGTGAATTATCAACT
ATGTATAATAAAGTTGGAAAAAACCTCCCACACCTCCCCCTGAACCTGAAACATAAAATGAATGCAATTG
TTGTTGTTAACTTGTTTATTGCAGCTTATAATGGTTACAAATAAAGCAATAGCATCACAAATTTCACAAA
TAAAGCATTTTTTTCACTGCATTCTAGTTGTGGTTTGTCCAAACTCATCAATGTATCTTATCATGTCTGG
ATCCCCCACTTTGTACAAGAAAGCTGGGTCTCATTTGTCATCATCGTCTTTATAGTCGTGAATGATAAGG
GTATCGCTCTCATTCAGACCGAAGCGGGTCTTGTAATTGTCAAAGAGAGACTTTAGGGACCTGATGTACA
TGGCGTGGTACATGTCTATGACGTCCTGAGTCGGCTCCTCTATCTTTGGCACAGTGATAGGTTCACCAAC
AACTGTAGTGATAGGTTTGCAGTAAGGCACCAGACCCCAGGACTCTGGGAAAAACAGTCCACAGCCATGA
AACAAACAAGGGGCAAAGCCTAAAAACTTCTGAAGTTTCCTCTGAATTGTACGCCACCAAGACCCTTCTT
CAAAAATCAGCTGTTTGTAAACCTCATTCTCCCCAAAGGAGTAAACTGGCACCAGATCCGCACCTTGCTT
TAGAGCCAGTTTCACAAAGCCTTTGCGTTTTTTCAGCATGACAGAGTTTCTTCCTGGTGCACAGTCCAGG
GATTCTGCGGCTCCTCCGATCACGATGACCACAGCGTTGCCTGTGCCGTTACTGGACAGGAGGTAGTCGA
TAGAGTTTCGGTTTACTGGGCAGATTCCTCCGCACATCAGGTATTCCCTGAACATGGGCAGGCGAAAATT
TCCAGCCAATGTGGCCAGAGATGGCTTGATTCCTGGGAACACCTTGGTGAATCCTGTGGCTTCTGTCCCG
AAGTTACAAAAAGCCCCAAAACACAAGATGCCATGAGGGTGGTAGCCAAAAATGTAGTTTCGGCTGGGAA
GCAGGTTATGCGTCTTGATGAGTCTTATGGGAAAATAGTCTCTCATGTATTTCCACACAGTCCAGTCTCT
CACCCAGGTCGATCTGCGGCCTCCTTGTCCAGGGGTGTTCCAGTCATAGATAAGCCAGGCAACGTAAAGC
ACAGAAATGACCCAGAAGTCTGTGCAAAACATGTACATCAGCAGCAAAGAGCAAGCAATGCCCATGGTAA
G
Features (pLannotate 1.2.2; 24 found; start..end, strand, type, name):
    168..192     -  protein_bind   attB1: mutant version of attB; recombination site for the Gateway® BP reaction BP Clonase™
    192..210     -  promoter       SP6 promoter: promoter for bacteriophage SP6 RNA polymerase
    245..1222    -  promoter       CMV IE94 promoter: enhancer/promoter region of simian cytomegalovirus major immediate early transcription unit IE94
   1229..1250    +  CDS            lacZα (fragment): LacZα fragment of β-galactosidase; lacZ fragment
   1253..1273    -  protein_bind   attB4: mutant version of attB; core recombination site for the Gateway® BP reaction BP Clonase™
   1855..2142    -  CDS            tyr (fragment) (sequence partly withheld): TYRO_ORYLA - Also known as tyro. Experimental evidence at transcript level: Swiss-Prot protein existence level 2. This is a copper-containing oxidase that functions in the formation of pigments such as melanins and other polyphenolic compounds. From Oryzias latipes (Japanese rice fish) (Japanese killifish).
   2142..2363    +  rep_origin     M13 ori (fragment) (sequence partly withheld): M13 bacteriophage origin of replication; arrow indicates direction of (+) strand synthesis
   2389..2493    +  promoter       AmpR promoter: bla
   2494..3354    +  CDS            AmpR: β-lactamase; bla; confers resistance to ampicillin, carbenicillin, and related antibiotics
   3525..4113    +  rep_origin     ori: high-copy-number ColE1/pMB1/pBR322/pUC origin of replication
   4296..4388    +  CDS            lacI (fragment): lac repressor; lacI; The lac repressor binds to the lac operator to inhibit transcription in E. coli. This inhibition can be relieved by adding lactose or isopropyl-β-D-thiogalactopyranoside (IPTG).
   4401..4422    +  protein_bind   CAP binding site: CAP binding activates transcription in the presence of cAMP. E. coli catabolite activator protein
   4437..4467    +  promoter       lac promoter: promoter for the E. coli lac operon
   4475..4491    +  protein_bind   lac operator: The lac repressor binds to the lac operator to inhibit transcription in E. coli. This inhibition can be relieved by adding lactose or isopropyl-β-D-thiogalactopyranoside (IPTG). lac repressor encoded by lacI
   4536..4554    +  promoter       T3 promoter: promoter for bacteriophage T3 RNA polymerase
   4567..4607    +  misc_feature   MCS (fragment): pBluescript multiple cloning site
   5173..5256    +  CDS            large T antigen (fragment): large T antigen from SV40 (simian virus 40)
   5279..5413    +  polyA_signal   SV40 poly(A) signal: SV40 polyadenylation signal
   5429..5449    -  CDS            lacZα (fragment): LacZα fragment of β-galactosidase; lacZ fragment
   5453..5473    +  protein_bind   attB3: mutant version of attB; core recombination site for the Gateway® BP reaction BP Clonase™
   5536..5670    +  polyA_signal   SV40 poly(A) signal: SV40 polyadenylation signal
   5673..5693    +  protein_bind   attB2: mutant version of attB; core recombination site for the Gateway® BP reaction BP Clonase™
   5702..5724    -  CDS            3xFLAG (fragment): three tandem FLAG® epitope tags
   5725..159     -  CDS            dgat2 (across the origin): DGAT2_DANRE - Experimental evidence at transcript level: Swiss-Prot protein existence level 2. Essential acyltransferase that catalyzes the terminal and only committed step in triacylglycerol synthesis by using diacylglycerol and fatty acyl CoA as substrates. Required for synthesis and storage of intracellular triglycerides. Probably plays a central role in cytosolic lipid accumulation (By similarity). From Danio rerio (Zebrafish) (Brachydanio rerio).
