[The description below was written by a language model from this plasmid's Addgene catalogue record and pLannotate feature annotations shown in this document.]
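Description:
pDEST-CMV-zdgat2FLAG-SV40 is a zebrafish expression plasmid assembled by multisite Gateway cloning into the Tol2kit destination vector pDEST Tol2pA2. It is maintained in E. coli through a high-copy ColE1/pUC-type origin and selected with ampicillin via the β-lactamase gene. The backbone also retains pBluescript-derived remnants, including a partial M13/f1 origin, lac promoter/operator elements, a T3 promoter and fragments of lacZα. The Tol2 transposon arms expected from this backbone are not annotated by name. A hit to a fragment of the medaka tyrosinase gene lies outside the expression cassette and may reflect Tol2-associated flanking sequence, though the annotation does not establish this. In this vector family the Tol2 ends allow transposase-mediated integration of the cassette into the genome.

The payload lies on the minus strand and spans the numbering origin of the sequence record. Its three Gateway modules are bounded by attB4, attB1, attB2 and attB3 sites. The 5′ element is the simian CMV IE94 enhancer/promoter followed by an SP6 promoter, the arrangement found in the Tol2kit CMV/SP6 entry clone. The middle element is the zebrafish dgat2 coding sequence. It encodes diacylglycerol O-acyltransferase 2, which catalyses the terminal step of triacylglycerol synthesis, and is fused at its C terminus to a 3xFLAG epitope (annotated only as a fragment). The 3′ element provides an SV40 polyadenylation signal, and a second SV40 poly(A) comes from the destination backbone.

The plasmid provides strong, ubiquitous expression of epitope-tagged Dgat2 for detection with anti-FLAG reagents. It comes from work on the loss of diacylglycerol acyltransferases in zebrafish. The sequenced record is 6,648 nt, shorter than the sum of the catalogued backbone and insert sizes, as expected when the Gateway cassette is replaced during recombination.
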