Addgene plasmid #232141: pDEST-CMV-zdgat2FLAG-SV40
Purpose: Expresses zebrafish dgat2 with a C-terminal 3xFLAG tag under control of the CMV promoter
Depositing lab: Steven Farber. Depositing organization: Carnegie Institution for Science. Publication: Zebrafish are resilient to the loss of major diacylglycerol acyltransferase enzymes. Wilson MH, Hensley MR, Shen MC, Lu HY, Quinlivan VH, Busch-Nentwich EM, Rawls JF, Farber SA. J Biol Chem. 2024 Nov 6;300(12):107973. doi: 10.1016/j.jbc.2024.107973. PubMed 39510175.
Backbone
  Vector backbone: 394 pDEST Tol2pA2
  Backbone manufacturer: Invitrogen via Chien Lab
  Backbone size w/o insert (bp): 5883
  Vector type: zebrafish expression
Growth in bacteria
  Bacterial resistance: Ampicillin, 100 μg/mL
  Growth temperature: 37°C
  Growth strain: DH5alpha
  Copy number: High Copy
Gene/Insert
  Gene/Insert name: dgat2
  Species: D. rerio (zebrafish)
  Insert size (bp): 2592
  Entrez Gene: dgat2 (a.k.a. MGC113394, zgc:113394)
  Promoter: CMV
  Tag / fusion protein: 3xFLAG (C terminal on insert)
  Cloning method: Gateway Cloning
Resource information
  A portion of this plasmid was derived from a plasmid made by: Some components were from the Chien Lab Tol2 kit
Terms and licenses: Academic/Nonprofit Terms; Industry Terms: Not Available to Industry
How to cite: pDEST-CMV-zdgat2FLAG-SV40 was a gift from Steven Farber (Addgene plasmid # 232141 ; http://n2t.net/addgene:232141 ; RRID:Addgene_232141)
